Addgene plasmid #185428: LDB223
Purpose: Bacterial expression Nup2 N-terminal domain as GST fusion
Depositing lab: Ken Belanger & Laura Davis. Depositing organization: Duke University.
Backbone
  Vector backbone: pGEX-2TK
  Vector type: Bacterial Expression
Growth in bacteria
  Bacterial resistance: Ampicillin, 100 μg/mL
  Growth temperature: 37°C
  Growth strain: DH5alpha
  Copy number: High Copy
Gene/Insert
  Gene/Insert name: NUP2
  Species: S. cerevisiae (budding yeast)
  Mutation: Nup2 N-terminal domain
  Tag / fusion protein: GST (N terminal on backbone)
  Cloning method: Restriction Enzyme; 5′ cloning site unknown (unknown if destroyed)
Terms and licenses: Academic/Nonprofit Terms; Industry Terms: Not Available to Industry
Depositor comments: Please note: Plasmid contains a S137F mutation in Nup2 compared to the NCBI reference sequence NP_013439.1. It is not known how this mutation affects plasmid function.
How to cite: LDB223 was a gift from Ken Belanger & Laura Davis (Addgene plasmid # 185428 ; http://n2t.net/addgene:185428 ; RRID:Addgene_185428)
