[The description below was written by a language model from this plasmid's Addgene catalogue record and pLannotate feature annotations shown in this document.]
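Description:
LDB223 is a bacterial expression plasmid built on the pGEX-2TK backbone for producing the N-terminal domain of the budding yeast nucleoporin Nup2 as a glutathione S-transferase fusion in E. coli. It replicates from a high-copy ColE1/pMB1-type origin and is selected with ampicillin through the β-lactamase (AmpR) gene driven by its own promoter. The annotated sequence record is about 5.5 kb and is labelled as a partial NGS result. It also shows short remnants typical of this vector family, including rop and bom fragments, a lac promoter/operator with lacZα downstream of lacI, and a small yciV (trpH) fragment spanning the origin of the numbering.

Expression is driven by the strong hybrid tac promoter followed by a lac operator. The plasmid carries its own lacI gene and promoter, so transcription is repressed by the lac repressor until it is relieved with IPTG. The open reading frame begins with Schistosoma japonicum GST, contributed by the backbone. A short linker interval follows, and then a roughly 500 bp NUP2 fragment, corresponding to about 170 codons of the N-terminal region. The insert was introduced by restriction cloning, but the record does not identify the 5′ cloning site. The depositors note an S137F substitution in Nup2 relative to the reference protein sequence, and its functional consequence is unknown.

The GST moiety allows affinity capture of the fusion on glutathione resin. This makes the construct suitable for purifying the Nup2 N-terminal domain, and plausibly for in vitro binding or pull-down studies with nuclear transport factors, although the record states only bacterial expression as its purpose.
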