Features (pLannotate 1.2.2; 17 found; start..end, strand, type, name):
    183..211     +  promoter       tac promoter: strong E. coli promoter; hybrid between the trp and lac UV5 promoters
    219..235     +  protein_bind   lac operator: The lac repressor binds to the lac operator to inhibit transcription in E. coli. This inhibition can be relieved by adding lactose or isopropyl-β-D-thiogalactopyranoside (IPTG). lac repressor encoded by lacI
    258..911     +  CDS            GST26_SCHJA: Experimental evidence at protein level: Swiss-Prot protein existence level 1. GST isoenzymes appear to play a central role in the parasite detoxification system. Other functions are also suspected including a role in increasing the solubility of haematin in the parasite gut. From Schistosoma japonicum (Blood fluke).
    948..1454    +  CDS            NUP2 (fragment): NUP2_YEAST - Experimental evidence at protein level: Swiss-Prot protein existence level 1. Functions as a component of the nuclear pore complex (NPC). NPC components, collectively referred to as nucleoporins (NUPs), can play the role of both NPC structural components and of docking or interaction partners for transiently associated nuclear transport factors. Active directional transport is assured by both, a Phe-Gly (FG) repeat affinity gradient for these transport factors across the NPC and a transport cofactor concentration gradient across the nuclear envelope (GSP1 and GSP2 GTPases associat
   1480..1519    +  CDS            rop (fragment): Rop protein, which maintains plasmids at low copy number; rop
   1621..1661    +  misc_feature   bom (fragment): basis of mobility region from pBR322
   1766..1870    +  promoter       AmpR promoter: bla
   1871..2731    +  CDS            AmpR: β-lactamase; bla; confers resistance to ampicillin, carbenicillin, and related antibiotics
   2902..3490    +  rep_origin     ori: high-copy-number ColE1/pMB1/pBR322/pUC origin of replication
   3676..3727    -  misc_feature   bom (fragment): basis of mobility region from pBR322
   3734..3811    +  promoter       lacI promoter: lacI
   3812..4894    +  CDS            lacI: lac repressor; lacI; The lac repressor binds to the lac operator to inhibit transcription in E. coli. This inhibition can be relieved by adding lactose or isopropyl-β-D-thiogalactopyranoside (IPTG).
   4907..4928    +  protein_bind   CAP binding site: CAP binding activates transcription in the presence of cAMP. E. coli catabolite activator protein
   4943..4973    +  promoter       lac promoter: promoter for the E. coli lac operon
   4981..4997    +  protein_bind   lac operator: The lac repressor binds to the lac operator to inhibit transcription in E. coli. This inhibition can be relieved by adding lactose or isopropyl-β-D-thiogalactopyranoside (IPTG). lac repressor encoded by lacI
   5017..5190    +  CDS            lacZα: LacZα fragment of β-galactosidase; lacZ fragment
   5454..107     -  CDS            yciV (fragment) (across the origin): RNAAM_ECOLI - Also known as trpH From Escherichia coli (strain K12).
>Addgene plasmid #185428 | LDB223 | addgene full sequence | sequence record 367563 | Addgene Partial NGS Result
AGCTTATCGACTGCACGGTGCACCAATGCTTCTGGCGTCAGGCAGCCATCGGAAGCTGTGGTATGGCTGT
GCAGGTCGTAAATCACTGCATAATTCGTGTCGCTCAAGGCGCACTCCCGTTCTGGATAATGTTTTTTGCG
CCGACATCATAACGGTTCTGGCAAATATTCTGAAATGAGCTGTTGACAATTAATCATCGGCTCGTATAAT
GTGTGGAATTGTGAGCGGATAACAATTTCACACAGGAAACAGTATTCATGTCCCCTATACTAGGTTATTG
GAAAATTAAGGGCCTTGTGCAACCCACTCGACTTCTTTTGGAATATCTTGAAGAAAAATATGAAGAGCAT
TTGTATGAGCGCGATGAAGGTGATAAATGGCGAAACAAAAAGTTTGAATTGGGTTTGGAGTTTCCCAATC
TTCCTTATTATATTGATGGTGATGTTAAATTAACACAGTCTATGGCCATCATACGTTATATAGCTGACAA
GCACAACATGTTGGGTGGTTGTCCAAAAGAGCGTGCAGAGATTTCAATGCTTGAAGGAGCGGTTTTGGAT
ATTAGATACGGTGTTTCGAGAATTGCATATAGTAAAGACTTTGAAACTCTCAAAGTTGATTTTCTTAGCA
AGCTACCTGAAATGCTGAAAATGTTCGAAGATCGTTTATGTCATAAAACATATTTAAATGGTGATCATGT
AACCCATCCTGACTTCATGTTGTATGACGCTCTTGATGTTGTTTTATACATGGACCCAATGTGCCTGGAT
GCGTTCCCAAAATTAGTTTGTTTTAAAAAACGTATTGAAGCTATCCCACAAATTGATAAGTACTTGAAAT
CCAGCAAGTATATAGCATGGCCTTTGCAGGGCTGGCAAGCCACGTTTGGTGGTGGCGACCATCCTCCAAA
ATCGGATCTGGTTCCGCGTGGATCTCGTCGTGCATCTGTTGGATCCCCGCAAATACAGAGAGAAACGTAC
GATTCTAACGAGTCTGACGATGACGTGACTCCCTCCACTAAGGTTGCGTCATCTGCTGTGATGAATAGAA
GAAAAATTGCCATGCCAAAGCGCAGGATGGCGTTCAAACCTTTTGGTTCTGCAAAATCGGATGAAACCAA
GCAGGCTAGTTCCTTTAGCTTCCTGAACCGGGCGGACGGCACTGGAGAAGCTCAGGTTGATAATAGCCCT
ACCACAGAAAGCAATTCCAGACTAAAAGCATTGAACCTCCAGTTCAAGGCTAAGGTTGATGACTTAGTTC
TAGGCAAGCCGTTAGCGGACTTGAGGCCCCTTTTCACCAGGTACGAATTATACATAAAGAATATCTTAGA
AGCTCCCGTGAAATTTATCGAGAATCCAACGCAGACAAAGGGAAATGATGCTAAACCTGCCAAAGTAGAA
GATGTCCAAAAAAGTTCCGATTCTTCATCTGAAGATGAGGTTAAGGTGGAGGGGGAATTCATCGTGACTG
ACTGACGATCTGCCTCGCGCGTTTCGGTGATGACGGTGAAAACCTCTGACACATGCAGCTCCCGGAGACG
GTCACAGCTTGTCTGTAAGCGGATGCCGGGAGCAGACAAGCCCGTCAGGGCGCGTCAGCGGGTGTTGGCG
GGTGTCGGGGCGCAGCCATGACCCAGTCACGTAGCGATAGCGGAGTGTATAATTCTTGAAGACGAAAGGG
CCTCGTGATACGCCTATTTTTATAGGTTAATGTCATGATAATAATGGTTTCTTAGACGTCAGGTGGCACT
TTTCGGGGAAATGTGCGCGGAACCCCTATTTGTTTATTTTTCTAAATACATTCAAATATGTATCCGCTCA
TGAGACAATAACCCTGATAAATGCTTCAATAATATTGAAAAAGGAAGAGTATGAGTATTCAACATTTCCG
TGTCGCCCTTATTCCCTTTTTTGCGGCATTTTGCCTTCCTGTTTTTGCTCACCCAGAAACGCTGGTGAAA
GTAAAAGATGCTGAAGATCAGTTGGGTGCACGAGTGGGTTACATCGAACTGGATCTCAACAGCGGTAAGA
TCCTTGAGAGTTTTCGCCCCGAAGAACGTTTTCCAATGATGAGCACTTTTAAAGTTCTGCTATGTGGCGC
GGTATTATCCCGTGTTGACGCCGGGCAAGAGCAACTCGGTCGCCGCATACACTATTCTCAGAATGACTTG
GTTGAGTACTCACCAGTCACAGAAAAGCATCTTACGGATGGCATGACAGTAAGAGAATTATGCAGTGCTG
CCATAACCATGAGTGATAACACTGCGGCCAACTTACTTCTGACAACGATCGGAGGACCGAAGGAGCTAAC
CGCTTTTTTGCACAACATGGGGGATCATGTAACTCGCCTTGATCGTTGGGAACCGGAGCTGAATGAAGCC
ATACCAAACGACGAGCGTGACACCACGATGCCTGCAGCAATGGCAACAACGTTGCGCAAACTATTAACTG
GCGAACTACTTACTCTAGCTTCCCGGCAACAATTAATAGACTGGATGGAGGCGGATAAAGTTGCAGGACC
ACTTCTGCGCTCGGCCCTTCCGGCTGGCTGGTTTATTGCTGATAAATCTGGAGCCGGTGAGCGTGGGTCT
CGCGGTATCATTGCAGCACTGGGGCCAGATGGTAAGCCCTCCCGTATCGTAGTTATCTACACGACGGGGA
GTCAGGCAACTATGGATGAACGAAATAGACAGATCGCTGAGATAGGTGCCTCACTGATTAAGCATTGGTA
ACTGTCAGACCAAGTTTACTCATATATACTTTAGATTGATTTAAAACTTCATTTTTAATTTAAAAGGATC
TAGGTGAAGATCCTTTTTGATAATCTCATGACCAAAATCCCTTAACGTGAGTTTTCGTTCCACTGAGCGT
CAGACCCCGTAGAAAAGATCAAAGGATCTTCTTGAGATCCTTTTTTTCTGCGCGTAATCTGCTGCTTGCA
AACAAAAAAACCACCGCTACCAGCGGTGGTTTGTTTGCCGGATCAAGAGCTACCAACTCTTTTTCCGAAG
GTAACTGGCTTCAGCAGAGCGCAGATACCAAATACTGTCCTTCTAGTGTAGCCGTAGTTAGGCCACCACT
TCAAGAACTCTGTAGCACCGCCTACATACCTCGCTCTGCTAATCCTGTTACCAGTGGCTGCTGCCAGTGG
CGATAAGTCGTGTCTTACCGGGTTGGACTCAAGACGATAGTTACCGGATAAGGCGCAGCGGTCGGGCTGA
ACGGGGGGTTCGTGCACACAGCCCAGCTTGGAGCGAACGACCTACACCGAACTGAGATACCTACAGCGTG
AGCTATGAGAAAGCGCCACGCTTCCCGAAGGGAGAAAGGCGGACAGGTATCCGGTAAGCGGCAGGGTCGG
AACAGGAGAGCGCACGAGGGAGCTTCCAGGGGGAAACGCCTGGTATCTTTATAGTCCTGTCGGGTTTCGC
CACCTCTGACTTGAGCGTCGATTTTTGTGATGCTCGTCAGGGGGGCGGAGCCTATGGAAAAACGCCAGCA
ACGCGGCCTTTTTACGGTTCCTGGCCTTTTGCTGGCCTTTTGCTCACATGTTCTTTCCTGCGTTATCCCC
TGATTCTGTGGATAACCGTATTACCGCCTTTGAGTGAGCTGATACCGCTCGCCGCAGCCGAACGACCGAG
CGCAGCGAGTCAGTGAGCGAGGAAGCGGAAGAGCGCCTGATGCGGTATTTTCTCCTTACGCATCTGTGCG
GTATTTCACACCGCATAAATTCCGACACCATCGAATGGCGCAAAACCTTTCGCGGTATGGCATGATAGCG
CCCGGAAGAGAGTCAATTCAGGGTGGTGAATGTGAAACCAGTAACGTTATACGATGTCGCAGAGTATGCC
GGTGTCTCTTATCAGACCGTTTCCCGCGTGGTGAACCAGGCCAGCCACGTTTCTGCGAAAACGCGGGAAA
AAGTGGAAGCGGCGATGGCGGAGCTGAATTACATTCCCAACCGCGTGGCACAACAACTGGCGGGCAAACA
GTCGTTGCTGATTGGCGTTGCCACCTCCAGTCTGGCCCTGCACGCGCCGTCGCAAATTGTCGCGGCGATT
AAATCTCGCGCCGATCAACTGGGTGCCAGCGTGGTGGTGTCGATGGTAGAACGAAGCGGCGTCGAAGCCT
GTAAAGCGGCGGTGCACAATCTTCTCGCGCAACGCGTCAGTGGGCTGATCATTAACTATCCGCTGGATGA
CCAGGATGCCATTGCTGTGGAAGCTGCCTGCACTAATGTTCCGGCGTTATTTCTTGATGTCTCTGACCAG
ACACCCATCAACAGTATTATTTTCTCCCATGAAGACGGTACGCGACTGGGCGTGGAGCATCTGGTCGCAT
TGGGTCACCAGCAAATCGCGCTGTTAGCGGGCCCATTAAGTTCTGTCTCGGCGCGTCTGCGTCTGGCTGG
CTGGCATAAATATCTCACTCGCAATCAAATTCAGCCGATAGCGGAACGGGAAGGCGACTGGAGTGCCATG
TCCGGTTTTCAACAAACCATGCAAATGCTGAATGAGGGCATCGTTCCCACTGCGATGCTGGTTGCCAACG
ATCAGATGGCGCTGGGCGCAATGCGCGCCATTACCGAGTCCGGGCTGCGCGTTGGTGCGGATATCTCGGT
AGTGGGATACGACGATACCGAAGACAGCTCATGTTATATCCCGCCGTTAACCACCATCAAACAGGATTTT
CGCCTGCTGGGGCAAACCAGCGTGGACCGCTTGCTGCAACTCTCTCAGGGCCAGGCGGTGAAGGGCAATC
AGCTGTTGCCCGTCTCACTGGTGAAAAGAAAAACCACCCTGGCGCCCAATACGCAAACCGCCTCTCCCCG
CGCGTTGGCCGATTCATTAATGCAGCTGGCACGACAGGTTTCCCGACTGGAAAGCGGGCAGTGAGCGCAA
CGCAATTAATGTAAGTTAGCTCACTCATTAGGCACCCCAGGCTTTACACTTTATGCTTCCGGCTCGTATG
TTGTGTGGAATTGTGAGCGGATAACAATTTCACACAGGAAACAGCTATGACCATGATTACGGATTCACTG
GCCGTCGTTTTACAACGTCGTGACTGGGAAAACCCTGGCGTTACCCAACTTAATCGCCTTGCAGCACATC
CCCCTTTCGCCAGCTGGCGTAATAGCGAAGAGGCCCGCACCGATCGCCCTTCCCAACAGTTGCGCAGCCT
GAATGGCGAATGGCGCTTTGCCTGGTTTCCGGCACCAGAAGCGGTGCCGGAAAGCTGGCTGGAGTGCGAT
CTTCCTGAGGCCGATACTGTCGTCGTCCCCTCAAACTGGCAGATGCACGGTTACGATGCGCCCATCTACA
CCAACGTGACCTATCCCATTACGGTCAATCCGCCGTTTGTTCCCACGGAGAATCCGACGGGTTGTTACTC
GCTCACATTTAATGTTGATGAAAGCTGGCTACAGGAAGGCCAGACGCGAATTATTTTTGATGGCGTTGGA
ATT
